>Addgene plasmid #208684 | pAAV-hSyn-EGFP-CAAX | addgene full sequence | sequence record 410347 | Addgene NGS Result
CCTGCAGGCAGCTGCGCGCTCGCTCGCTCACTGAGGCCGCCCGGGCGTCGGGCGACCTTTGGTCGCCCGG
CCTCAGTGAGCGAGCGAGCGCGCAGAGAGGGAGTGGCCAACTCCATCACTAGGGGTTCCTGCGGCCGCAC
GCGTATGAGGCGGGGTGGGGGTGCCTACCTGACGACCGACCCCGACCCACTGGACAAGCACCCAACCCCC
ATTCCCCAAATTGCGCATCCCCTATCAGAGAGGGGGAGGGGAAACAGGATGCGGCGAGGCGCGTGCGCAC
TGCCAGCTTCAGCACCGCGGACAGTGCCTTCGCCCCCGCCTGGCGGCGCGCGCCACCGCCGCCTCAGCAC
TGAAGGCGCGCTGACGTCACTCGCCGGTCCCCCGCAAACTCCCCTTCCCGGCCACCTTGGTCGCGTCCGC
GCCGCCGCCGGCCCAGCCGGACCGCACCACGCGAGGCGCGAGATAGGGGGGCACGGGCGCGACCATCTGC
GCTGCGGCGCCGGCGACTCAGCGCTGCCTCAGTCTGCGGTGGGCAGCGGAGGAGTCGTGTCGTGCCTGAG
AGCGCAGTCGAGAAACCGGTGCCACCATGGTGAGCAAGGGCGAGGAGCTGTTCACCGGGGTGGTGCCCAT
CCTGGTCGAGCTGGACGGCGACGTAAACGGCCACAAGTTCAGCGTGTCCGGCGAGGGCGAGGGCGATGCC
ACCTACGGCAAGCTGACCCTGAAGTTCATCTGCACCACCGGCAAGCTGCCCGTGCCCTGGCCCACCCTCG
TGACCACCCTGACCTACGGCGTGCAGTGCTTCAGCCGCTACCCCGACCACATGAAGCAGCACGACTTCTT
CAAGTCCGCCATGCCCGAAGGCTACGTCCAGGAGCGCACCATCTTCTTCAAGGACGACGGCAACTACAAG
ACCCGCGCCGAGGTGAAGTTCGAGGGCGACACCCTGGTGAACCGCATCGAGCTGAAGGGCATCGACTTCA
AGGAGGACGGCAACATCCTGGGGCACAAGCTGGAGTACAACTACAACAGCCACAACGTCTATATCATGGC
CGACAAGCAGAAGAACGGCATCAAGGTGAACTTCAAGATCCGCCACAACATCGAGGACGGCAGCGTGCAG
CTCGCCGACCACTACCAGCAGAACACCCCCATCGGCGACGGCCCCGTGCTGCTGCCCGACAACCACTACC
TGAGCACCCAGTCCGCCCTGAGCAAAGACCCCAACGAGAAGCGCGATCACATGGTCCTGCTGGAGTTCGT
GACCGCCGCCGGGATCACTCTCGGCATGGACGAGCTGTACAAGGATGGTAAAAAGAAGAAAAAGAAGTCA
AAGACAAAGTGTGTAATTATGTAAGAATTCGATATCAAGCTTATCGATAATCAACCTCTGGATTACAAAA
TTTGTGAAAGATTGACTGGTATTCTTAACTATGTTGCTCCTTTTACGCTATGTGGATACGCTGCTTTAAT
GCCTTTGTATCATGCTATTGCTTCCCGTATGGCTTTCATTTTCTCCTCCTTGTATAAATCCTGGTTGCTG
TCTCTTTATGAGGAGTTGTGGCCCGTTGTCAGGCAACGTGGCGTGGTGTGCACTGTGTTTGCTGACGCAA
CCCCCACTGGTTGGGGCATTGCCACCACCTGTCAGCTCCTTTCCGGGACTTTCGCTTTCCCCCTCCCTAT
TGCCACGGCGGAACTCATCGCCGCCTGCCTTGCCCGCTGCTGGACAGGGGCTCGGCTGTTGGGCACTGAC
AATTCCGTGGTGTTGTCGGGGAAATCATCGTCCTTTCCTTGGCTGCTCGCCTATGTTGCCACCTGGATTC
TGCGCGGGACGTCCTTCTGCTACGTCCCTTCGGCCCTCAATCCAGCGGACCTTCCTTCCCGCGGCCTGCT
GCCGGCTCTGCGGCCTCTTCCGCGTCTTCGCCTTCGCCCTCAGACGAGTCGGATCTCCCTTTGGGCCGCC
TCCCCGCATCGATACCGAGCGCTGCTCGAGAGATCTACGGGTGGCATCCCTGTGACCCCTCCCCAGTGCC
TCTCCTGGCCCTGGAAGTTGCCACTCCAGTGCCCACCAGCCTTGTCCTAATAAAATTAAGTTGCATCATT
TTGTCTGACTAGGTGTCCTTCTATAATATTATGGGGTGGAGGGGGGTGGTATGGAGCAAGGGGCAAGTTG
GGAAGACAACCTGTAGGGCCTGCGGGGTCTATTGGGAACCAAGCTGGAGTGCAGTGGCACAATCTTGGCT
CACTGCAATCTCCGCCTCCTGGGTTCAAGCGATTCTCCTGCCTCAGCCTCCCGAGTTGTTGGGATTCCAG
GCATGCATGACCAGGCTCAGCTAATTTTTGTTTTTTTGGTAGAGACGGGGTTTCACCATATTGGCCAGGC
TGGTCTCCAACTCCTAATCTCAGGTGATCTACCCACCTTGGCCTCCCAAATTGCTGGGATTACAGGCGTG
AACCACTGCTCCCTTCCCTGTCCTTCTGATTTTGTAGGTAACCACGTGCGGACCGAGCGGCCGCAGGAAC
CCCTAGTGATGGAGTTGGCCACTCCCTCTCTGCGCGCTCGCTCGCTCACTGAGGCCGGGCGACCAAAGGT
CGCCCGACGCCCGGGCTTTGCCCGGGCGGCCTCAGTGAGCGAGCGAGCGCGCAGCTGCCTGCAGGGGCGC
CTGATGCGGTATTTTCTCCTTACGCATCTGTGCGGTATTTCACACCGCATA
[95 nt withheld, positions 2712-2806]
T
[46 nt withheld, positions 2808-2853]
C
[141 nt withheld, positions 2855-2995]
CCTTTGACGTTGGAGTCCACGTTCTTT
[37 nt withheld, positions 3023-3059]
ACTCTATCTCGGGCTATTCTTTTGATTTATAAGGGATTTTGCCGATTTCGGTCTATTGGTTAAAAAATGA
GCTGATTTAACAAAAATTTAACGCGAATTTTAACAAAATATTAACGTTTACAATTTTATGGTGCACTCTC
AGTACAATCTGCTCTGATGCCGCATAGTTAAGCCAGCCCCGACACCCGCCAACACCCGCTGACGCGCCCT
GACGGGCTTGTCTGCTCCCGGCATCCGCTTACAGACAAGCTGTGACCGTCTCCGGGAGCTGCATGTGTCA
GAGGTTTTCACCGTCATCACCGAAACGCGCGAGACGAAAGGGCCTCGTGATACGCCTATTTTTATAGGTT
AATGTCATGATAATAATGGTTTCTTAGACGTCAGGTGGCACTTTTCGGGGAAATGTGCGCGGAACCCCTA
TTTGTTTATTTTTCTAAATACATTCAAATATGTATCCGCTCATGAGACAATAACCCTGATAAATGCTTCA
ATAATATTGAAAAAGGAAGAGTATGAGTATTCAACATTTCCGTGTCGCCCTTATTCCCTTTTTTGCGGCA
TTTTGCCTTCCTGTTTTTGCTCACCCAGAAACGCTGGTGAAAGTAAAAGATGCTGAAGATCAGTTGGGTG
CACGAGTGGGTTACATCGAACTGGATCTCAACAGCGGTAAGATCCTTGAGAGTTTTCGCCCCGAAGAACG
TTTTCCAATGATGAGCACTTTTAAAGTTCTGCTATGTGGCGCGGTATTATCCCGTATTGACGCCGGGCAA
GAGCAACTCGGTCGCCGCATACACTATTCTCAGAATGACTTGGTTGAGTACTCACCAGTCACAGAAAAGC
ATCTTACGGATGGCATGACAGTAAGAGAATTATGCAGTGCTGCCATAACCATGAGTGATAACACTGCGGC
CAACTTACTTCTGACAACGATCGGAGGACCGAAGGAGCTAACCGCTTTTTTGCACAACATGGGGGATCAT
GTAACTCGCCTTGATCGTTGGGAACCGGAGCTGAATGAAGCCATACCAAACGACGAGCGTGACACCACGA
TGCCTGTAGCAATGGCAACAACGTTGCGCAAACTATTAACTGGCGAACTACTTACTCTAGCTTCCCGGCA
ACAATTAATAGACTGGATGGAGGCGGATAAAGTTGCAGGACCACTTCTGCGCTCGGCCCTTCCGGCTGGC
TGGTTTATTGCTGATAAATCTGGAGCCGGTGAGCGTGGGTCTCGCGGTATCATTGCAGCACTGGGGCCAG
ATGGTAAGCCCTCCCGTATCGTAGTTATCTACACGACGGGGAGTCAGGCAACTATGGATGAACGAAATAG
ACAGATCGCTGAGATAGGTGCCTCACTGATTAAGCATTGGTAACTGTCAGACCAAGTTTACTCATATATA
CTTTAGATTGATTTAAAACTTCATTTTTAATTTAAAAGGATCTAGGTGAAGATCCTTTTTGATAATCTCA
TGACCAAAATCCCTTAACGTGAGTTTTCGTTCCACTGAGCGTCAGACCCCGTAGAAAAGATCAAAGGATC
TTCTTGAGATCCTTTTTTTCTGCGCGTAATCTGCTGCTTGCAAACAAAAAAACCACCGCTACCAGCGGTG
GTTTGTTTGCCGGATCAAGAGCTACCAACTCTTTTTCCGAAGGTAACTGGCTTCAGCAGAGCGCAGATAC
CAAATACTGTTCTTCTAGTGTAGCCGTAGTTAGGCCACCACTTCAAGAACTCTGTAGCACCGCCTACATA
CCTCGCTCTGCTAATCCTGTTACCAGTGGCTGCTGCCAGTGGCGATAAGTCGTGTCTTACCGGGTTGGAC
TCAAGACGATAGTTACCGGATAAGGCGCAGCGGTCGGGCTGAACGGGGGGTTCGTGCACACAGCCCAGCT
TGGAGCGAACGACCTACACCGAACTGAGATACCTACAGCGTGAGCTATGAGAAAGCGCCACGCTTCCCGA
AGGGAGAAAGGCGGACAGGTATCCGGTAAGCGGCAGGGTCGGAACAGGAGAGCGCACGAGGGAGCTTCCA
GGGGGAAACGCCTGGTATCTTTATAGTCCTGTCGGGTTTCGCCACCTCTGACTTGAGCGTCGATTTTTGT
GATGCTCGTCAGGGGGGCGGAGCCTATGGAAAAACGCCAGCAACGCGGCCTTTTTACGGTTCCTGGCCTT
TTGCTGGCCTTTTGCTCACATGT
Features (pLannotate 1.2.2; 16 found; start..end, strand, type, name):
     12..39      +  repeat_region  AAV2 ITR (fragment): inverted terminal repeat of adeno-associated virus serotype 2 inverted
     68..95      +  repeat_region  AAV2 ITR (fragment): inverted terminal repeat of adeno-associated virus serotype 2 inverted
    145..567     +  promoter       hSyn promoter (fragment): human synapsin I promoter; confers neuron-specific expression (Kügler et al., 2003)
    587..1303    +  CDS            EGFP: EGFP is a basic (constitutively fluorescent) green fluorescent protein published in 1996, derived from Aequorea victoria. It is reported to be a rapidly-maturing weak dimer with moderate acid sensitivity.
   1304..1354    +  CDS            K-Ras (fragment): human small GTPase proto-oncoprotein
   1355..1379    +  misc_feature   MCS (fragment): pBluescript multiple cloning site
   1379..1967    +  misc_feature   WPRE: woodchuck hepatitis virus posttranscriptional regulatory element
   1999..2475    +  polyA_signal   hGH poly(A) signal: human growth hormone polyadenylation signal
   2515..2655    +  repeat_region  AAV2 ITR: inverted terminal repeat of adeno-associated virus serotype 2 inverted
   2660..2711    -  misc_feature   bom (fragment): basis of mobility region from pBR322
   2730..3185    +  rep_origin     f1 ori (sequence partly withheld): f1 bacteriophage origin of replication; arrow indicates direction of (+) strand synthesis
   3186..3235    -  misc_feature   bom (fragment): basis of mobility region from pBR322
   3337..3372    -  CDS            rop (fragment): Rop protein, which maintains plasmids at low copy number; rop
   3467..3571    +  promoter       AmpR promoter: bla
   3572..4432    +  CDS            AmpR: β-lactamase; bla; confers resistance to ampicillin, carbenicillin, and related antibiotics
   4603..5191    +  rep_origin     ori: high-copy-number ColE1/pMB1/pBR322/pUC origin of replication
