[The description below was written by a language model from this plasmid's Addgene catalogue record and pLannotate feature annotations shown in this document.]
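Description:
pAAV-hSyn-EGFP-CAAX is an adeno-associated virus transfer plasmid built on a pAAV backbone. It is designed to express a membrane-targeted green fluorescent protein in neurons. The sequenced record is about 5.3 kb. In bacteria the plasmid is maintained through a high-copy ColE1/pUC-type origin and selected with ampicillin via the β-lactamase gene and its own promoter. An f1 phage origin is also present, along with small leftover fragments of pBR322-derived bom and rop sequences. The catalogue lists a recombination-deficient growth strain, which is a common choice for plasmids carrying repeat-rich ITRs.

The expression cassette sits between AAV2 inverted terminal repeats, the cis elements needed for replication and packaging of the genome into AAV particles. The downstream ITR is annotated in full, whereas the upstream one is detected only as two short fragments. This may reflect the difficulty of sequencing or annotating that structured region rather than a real truncation. Within the ITRs, the human synapsin I promoter confers neuron-specific transcription of EGFP, which derives from Aequorea victoria. EGFP is fused in frame at its C-terminus to a short K-Ras-derived segment that supplies the CAAX motif. This motif is prenylated and anchors the fluorescent protein to the plasma membrane. A WPRE follows the coding sequence to enhance transcript stability and expression, and a human growth hormone polyadenylation signal terminates the message.

The plasmid was deposited with a toolkit of genetically encoded neuropeptide sensors. It can be used to produce recombinant AAV or for direct transfection, labelling neuronal membranes with green fluorescence. A role as a non-responsive membrane-localized control alongside such sensors is plausible, but the record does not state this.
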