Addgene plasmid #208684: pAAV-hSyn-EGFP-CAAX
Purpose: Expresses the membrane-localized enhanced green fluorescent protein EGFP-CAAX in neurons
Depositing lab: Yulong Li. Depositing organization: Peking University. Publication: A tool kit of highly selective and sensitive genetically encoded neuropeptide sensors. Wang H, Qian T, Zhao Y, Zhuo Y, Wu C, Osakada T, Chen P, Chen Z, Ren H, Yan Y, Geng L, Fu S, Mei L, Li G, Wu L, Jiang Y, Qian W, Zhang L, Peng W, Xu M, Hu J, Jiang M, Chen L, Tang C, Zhu Y, Lin D, Zhou JN, Li Y. Science. 2023 Nov 17;382(6672):eabq8173. doi: 10.1126/science.abq8173. Epub 2023 Nov 17. PubMed 37972184.
Backbone
  Vector backbone: pAAV
  Backbone size w/o insert (bp): 4495
  Vector type: AAV
Growth in bacteria
  Bacterial resistance: Ampicillin, 100 μg/mL
  Growth temperature: 37°C
  Growth strain: NEB Stable
  Copy number: High Copy
Gene/Insert
  Gene/Insert name: membrane-localized enhanced green fluorescent protein EGFP-CAAX (alt name: EGFP-CAAX)
  Species: Aequorea victoria
  Insert size (bp): 768
  Promoter: hSyn
  Cloning method: Gibson Cloning
  Sequencing primers: 5′ ACGGGCGCGACCATCTGCGC; 3′ CATTAAAGCAGCGTATCC
Terms and licenses: Academic/Nonprofit Terms; Industry Terms: Not Available to Industry
Depositor comments: Please visit https://www.biorxiv.org/content/10.1101/2022.03.26.485911v1 for bioRxiv preprint.
How to cite: pAAV-hSyn-EGFP-CAAX was a gift from Yulong Li (Addgene plasmid # 208684 ; http://n2t.net/addgene:208684 ; RRID:Addgene_208684)
