>Addgene plasmid #208684 | pAAV-hSyn-EGFP-CAAX | depositor partial sequence | sequence record 406538 | EGFP-CAAX
ATGGTGAGCAAGGGCGAGGAGCTGTTCACCGGGGTGGTGCCCATCCTGGTCGAGCTGGACGGCGACGTAA
ACGGCCACAAGTTCAGCGTGTCCGGCGAGGGCGAGGGCGATGCCACCTACGGCAAGCTGACCCTGAAGTT
CATCTGCACCACCGGCAAGCTGCCCGTGCCCTGGCCCACCCTCGTGACCACCCTGACCTACGGCGTGCAG
TGCTTCAGCCGCTACCCCGACCACATGAAGCAGCACGACTTCTTCAAGTCCGCCATGCCCGAAGGCTACG
TCCAGGAGCGCACCATCTTCTTCAAGGACGACGGCAACTACAAGACCCGCGCCGAGGTGAAGTTCGAGGG
CGACACCCTGGTGAACCGCATCGAGCTGAAGGGCATCGACTTCAAGGAGGACGGCAACATCCTGGGGCAC
AAGCTGGAGTACAACTACAACAGCCACAACGTCTATATCATGGCCGACAAGCAGAAGAACGGCATCAAGG
TGAACTTCAAGATCCGCCACAACATCGAGGACGGCAGCGTGCAGCTCGCCGACCACTACCAGCAGAACAC
CCCCATCGGCGACGGCCCCGTGCTGCTGCCCGACAACCACTACCTGAGCACCCAGTCCGCCCTGAGCAAA
GACCCCAACGAGAAGCGCGATCACATGGTCCTGCTGGAGTTCGTGACCGCCGCCGGGATCACTCTCGGCA
TGGACGAGCTGTACAAGGATGGTAAAAAGAAGAAAAAGAAGTCAAAGACAAAGTGTGTAATTATGTAA
